>Addgene plasmid #209042 | pLenti-nSpCas9-evoCDA1 | addgene full sequence | sequence record 413615 | Addgene NGS Result
GAGTTAGGCAGGGATATTCACCATTATCGTTTCAGACCCACCTCCCAACCCCGAGGGGACCCAGAGAGGG
CCTATTTCCCATGATTCCTTCATATTTGCATATACGATACAAGGCTGTTAGAGAGATAATTAGAATTAAT
TTGACTGTAAACACAAAGATATTAGTACAAAATACGTGACGTAGAAAGTAATAATTTCTTGGGTAGTTTG
CAGTTTTAAAATTATGTTTTAAAATGGACTATCATAAATTCTAGATCTTGAGACAAATGGCAGTATTCAT
CCACAATTTTAAAAGAAAAGGGGGGATTGGGGGGTACAGTGCAGGGGAAAGAATAGTAGACATAATAGCA
ACAGACATACAAACTAAAGAATTACAAAAACAAATTACAAAAATTCAAAATTTTCGGGTTTATTACAGGG
ACAGCAGAGATCCACTTTGGCGCCGGCTCGAGCGCGAATCGATATGTCGAGTTTACTCCCTATCAGTGAT
AGAGAACGTATGTCGAGTTTACTCCCTATCAGTGATAGAGAACGATGTCGAGTTTACTCCCTATCAGTGA
TAGAGAACGTATGTCGAGTTTACTCCCTATCAGTGATAGAGAACGTATGTCGAGTTTACTCCCTATCAGT
GATAGAGAACGTATGTCGAGTTTATCCCTATCAGTGATAGAGAACGTATGTCGAGTTTACTCCCTATCAG
TGATAGAGAACGTATGTCGAGGTAGGCGTGTACGGTGGGAGGCCTATATAAGCAGAGCTCGTTTAGTGAA
CCGTCAGATCGCCTGGAGAATTGGCTAGCACCATGGATTACAAAGACGATGACGATAAGTACCCATACGA
TGTGCCAGATTACGCCAGCGCTACCGACGCCGAGTACGTGCGGATCCACGAGAAGCTGGATATCTATACA
TTCAAGAAGCAGTTTAGCAACAATAAGAAGTCCGTGTCTCACAGATGCTACGTGCTGTTCGAGCTGAAGC
GGAGAGGAGAGAGGCGCGCCTGTTTTTGGGGCTATGCCGTGAACAAGCCACAGTCTGGAACCGAGAGGGG
AATCCACGCAGAGATCTTCAGCATCAGGAAGGTGGAGGAGTACCTGCGCGACAACCCCGGCCAGTTTACA
ATCAATTGGTATAGCTCCTGGAGCCCTTGCGCCGATTGTGCCGAGAAGATCCTGGAGTGGTACAACCAGG
AGCTGAGGGGCAATGGCCACACCCTGAAGATCTGGGTGTGCAAGCTGTACTATGAGAAGAACGCCAGGAA
TCAGATCGGCCTGTGGAACCTGCGCGACAATGGCGTGGGCCTGAACGTGATGGTGTCCGAGCACTATCAG
TGCTGTCGCAAGATCTTTATCCAGTCTAGCCACAATCAGCTGAACGAGAATCGGTGGCTGGAGAAGACAC
TGAAGAGAGCCGAGAAGCGGAGAAGCGAGCTGTCCATCATGTTTCAGGTGAAGATCCTGCACACCACAAA
GTCTCCCGCCGTGAGCGGAGGATCTAGCGGAGGATCAAGCGGAAGCGAGACTCCTGGAACCAGCGAAAGC
GCAACCCCAGAAAGCAGCGGAGGAAGTAGCGGAGGAAGCATGGCAATGCAGATGCAGCTTGAAGCAAATG
CAGATACTTCAGTGGAAGAAGAAAGCTTTGGCCCACAACCCATTTCACGGTTAGAGCAGTGTGGCATAAA
TGCCAACGATGTGAAGAAATTGGAAGAAGCTGGATTCCATACTGTGGAGGCTGTTGCCTATGCGCCAAAG
AAGGAGCTAATAAATATTAAGGGAATTAGTGAAGCCAAAGCTGATAAAATTCTGGCTGAGGCAGCTAAAT
TAGTTCCAATGGGTTTCACCACTGCAACTGAATTCCACCAAAGGCGGTCAGAGATCATACAGATTACTAC
TGGCTCCAAAGAGCTTGACAAACTACTTCAATCTGGCGGATCTAGCGGTGGATCTAGCGGCTCTGAGACC
CCTGGAACATCCGAATCCGCCACTCCAGAGAGCAGCGGAGGCTCTTCTGGAGGATCAAGCGCTGACAAGA
AGTACAGCATCGGCCTGGCCATCGGCACCAACTCTGTGGGCTGGGCCGTGATCACCGACGAGTACAAGGT
GCCCAGCAAGAAATTCAAGGTGCTGGGCAACACCGACCGGCACAGCATCAAGAAGAACCTGATCGGAGCC
CTGCTGTTCGACAGCGGCGAAACAGCCGAGGCCACCCGGCTGAAGAGAACCGCCAGAAGAAGATACACCA
GACGGAAGAACCGGATCTGCTATCTGCAAGAGATCTTCAGCAACGAGATGGCCAAGGTGGACGACAGCTT
CTTCCACAGACTGGAAGAGTCCTTCCTGGTGGAAGAGGATAAGAAGCACGAGCGGCACCCCATCTTCGGC
AACATCGTGGACGAGGTGGCCTACCACGAGAAGTACCCCACCATCTACCACCTGAGAAAGAAACTGGTGG
ACAGCACCGACAAGGCCGACCTGCGGCTGATCTATCTGGCCCTGGCCCACATGATCAAGTTCCGGGGCCA
CTTCCTGATCGAGGGCGACCTGAACCCCGACAACAGCGACGTGGACAAGCTGTTCATCCAGCTGGTGCAG
ACCTACAACCAGCTGTTCGAGGAAAACCCCATCAACGCCAGCGGCGTGGACGCCAAGGCCATCCTGTCTG
CCAGACTGAGCAAGAGCAGACGGCTGGAAAATCTGATCGCCCAGCTGCCCGGCGAGAAGAAGAATGGCCT
GTTCGGAAACCTGATTGCCCTGAGCCTGGGCCTGACCCCCAACTTCAAGAGCAACTTCGACCTGGCCGAG
GATGCCAAACTGCAGCTGAGCAAGGACACCTACGACGACGACCTGGACAACCTGCTGGCCCAGATCGGCG
ACCAGTACGCCGACCTGTTTCTGGCCGCCAAGAACCTGTCCGACGCCATCCTGCTGAGCGACATCCTGAG
AGTGAACACCGAGATCACCAAGGCCCCCCTGAGCGCCTCTATGATCAAGAGATACGACGAGCACCACCAG
GACCTGACCCTGCTGAAAGCTCTCGTGCGGCAGCAGCTGCCTGAGAAGTACAAAGAGATTTTCTTCGACC
AGAGCAAGAACGGCTACGCCGGCTACATTGACGGCGGAGCCAGCCAGGAAGAGTTCTACAAGTTCATCAA
GCCCATCCTGGAAAAGATGGACGGCACCGAGGAACTGCTCGTGAAGCTGAACAGAGAGGACCTGCTGCGG
AAGCAGCGGACCTTCGACAACGGCAGCATCCCCCACCAGATCCACCTGGGAGAGCTGCACGCCATTCTGC
GGCGGCAGGAAGATTTTTACCCATTCCTGAAGGACAACCGGGAAAAGATCGAGAAGATCCTGACCTTCCG
CATCCCCTACTACGTGGGCCCTCTGGCCAGGGGAAACAGCAGATTCGCCTGGATGACCAGAAAGAGCGAG
GAAACCATCACCCCCTGGAACTTCGAGGAAGTGGTGGACAAGGGCGCTTCCGCCCAGAGCTTCATCGAGC
GGATGACCAACTTCGATAAGAACCTGCCCAACGAGAAGGTGCTGCCCAAGCACAGCCTGCTGTACGAGTA
CTTCACCGTGTATAACGAGCTGACCAAAGTGAAATACGTGACCGAGGGAATGAGAAAGCCCGCCTTCCTG
AGCGGCGAGCAGAAAAAGGCCATCGTGGACCTGCTGTTCAAGACCAACCGGAAAGTGACCGTGAAGCAGC
TGAAAGAGGACTACTTCAAGAAAATCGAGTGCTTCGACTCCGTGGAAATCTCCGGCGTGGAAGATCGGTT
CAACGCCTCCCTGGGCACATACCACGATCTGCTGAAAATTATCAAGGACAAGGACTTCCTGGACAATGAG
GAAAACGAGGACATTCTGGAAGATATCGTGCTGACCCTGACACTGTTTGAGGACAGAGAGATGATCGAGG
AACGGCTGAAAACCTATGCCCACCTGTTCGACGACAAAGTGATGAAGCAGCTGAAGCGGCGGAGATACAC
CGGCTGGGGCAGGCTGAGCCGGAAGCTGATCAACGGCATCCGGGACAAGCAGTCCGGCAAGACAATCCTG
GATTTCCTGAAGTCCGACGGCTTCGCCAACAGAAACTTCATGCAGCTGATCCACGACGACAGCCTGACCT
TTAAAGAGGACATCCAGAAAGCCCAGGTGTCCGGCCAGGGCGATAGCCTGCACGAGCACATTGCCAATCT
GGCCGGCAGCCCCGCCATTAAGAAGGGCATCCTGCAGACAGTGAAGGTGGTGGACGAGCTCGTGAAAGTG
ATGGGCCGGCACAAGCCCGAGAACATCGTGATCGAAATGGCCAGAGAGAACCAGACCACCCAGAAGGGAC
AGAAGAACAGCCGCGAGAGAATGAAGCGGATCGAAGAGGGCATCAAAGAGCTGGGCAGCCAGATCCTGAA
AGAACACCCCGTGGAAAACACCCAGCTGCAGAACGAGAAGCTGTACCTGTACTACCTGCAGAATGGGCGG
GATATGTACGTGGACCAGGAACTGGACATCAACCGGCTGTCCGACTACGATGTGGACCATATCGTGCCTC
AGAGCTTTCTGAAGGACGACTCCATCGACAACAAGGTGCTGACCAGAAGCGACAAGAACCGGGGCAAGAG
CGACAACGTGCCCTCCGAAGAGGTCGTGAAGAAGATGAAGAACTACTGGCGGCAGCTGCTGAACGCCAAG
CTGATTACCCAGAGAAAGTTCGACAATCTGACCAAGGCCGAGAGAGGCGGCCTGAGCGAACTGGATAAGG
CCGGCTTCATCAAGAGACAGCTGGTGGAAACCCGGCAGATCACAAAGCACGTGGCACAGATCCTGGACTC
CCGGATGAACACTAAGTACGACGAGAATGACAAGCTGATCCGGGAAGTGAAAGTGATCACCCTGAAGTCC
AAGCTGGTGTCCGATTTCCGGAAGGATTTCCAGTTTTACAAAGTGCGCGAGATCAACAACTACCACCACG
CCCACGACGCCTACCTGAACGCCGTCGTGGGAACCGCCCTGATCAAAAAGTACCCTAAGCTGGAAAGCGA
GTTCGTGTACGGCGACTACAAGGTGTACGACGTGCGGAAGATGATCGCCAAGAGCGAGCAGGAAATCGGC
AAGGCTACCGCCAAGTACTTCTTCTACAGCAACATCATGAACTTTTTCAAGACCGAGATTACCCTGGCCA
ACGGCGAGATCCGGAAGCGGCCTCTGATCGAGACAAACGGCGAAACCGGGGAGATCGTGTGGGATAAGGG
CCGGGATTTTGCCACCGTGCGGAAAGTGCTGAGCATGCCCCAAGTGAATATCGTGAAAAAGACCGAGGTG
CAGACAGGCGGCTTCAGCAAAGAGTCTATCCTGCCCAAGAGGAACAGCGATAAGCTGATCGCCAGAAAGA
AGGACTGGGACCCTAAGAAGTACGGCGGCTTCGACAGCCCCACCGTGGCCTATTCTGTGCTGGTGGTGGC
CAAAGTGGAAAAGGGCAAGTCCAAGAAACTGAAGAGTGTGAAAGAGCTGCTGGGGATCACCATCATGGAA
AGAAGCAGCTTCGAGAAGAATCCCATCGACTTTCTGGAAGCCAAGGGCTACAAAGAAGTGAAAAAGGACC
TGATCATCAAGCTGCCTAAGTACTCCCTGTTCGAGCTGGAAAACGGCCGGAAGAGAATGCTGGCCTCTGC
CGGCGAACTGCAGAAGGGAAACGAACTGGCCCTGCCCTCCAAATATGTGAACTTCCTGTACCTGGCCAGC
CACTATGAGAAGCTGAAGGGCTCCCCCGAGGATAATGAGCAGAAACAGCTGTTTGTGGAACAGCACAAGC
ACTACCTGGACGAGATCATCGAGCAGATCAGCGAGTTCTCCAAGAGAGTGATCCTGGCCGACGCTAATCT
GGACAAAGTGCTGTCCGCCTACAACAAGCACCGGGATAAGCCCATCAGAGAGCAGGCCGAGAATATCATC
CACCTGTTTACCCTGACCAATCTGGGAGCCCCTGCCGCCTTCAAGTACTTTGACACCACCATCGACCGGA
AGAGGTACACCAGCACCAAAGAGGTGCTGGACGCCACCCTGATCCACCAGAGCATCACCGGCCTGTACGA
GACACGGATCGACCTGTCTCAGCTGGGAGGTGACAGTGGCGGAAGTGGACTAGTAGGAAGTGGCGGGAGC
ACTAATCTGAGCGACATCATTGAGAAGGAGACTGGGAAACAGCTGGTCATTCAGGAGTCCATCCTGATGC
TGCCTGAGGAGGTGGAGGAAGTGATCGGCAACAAGCCAGAGTCTGACATCCTGGTGCACACCGCCTACGA
CGAGTCCACAGATGAGAATGTGATGCTGCTGACCTCTGACGCCCCCGAGTATAAGCCTTGGGCCCTGGTC
ATCCAGGATTCTAACGGCGAGAATAAGATCAAGATGCTGAGCGGAGGATCCGGAGGATCTGGAGGCAGCA
CCAACCTGTCTGACATCATCGAGAAGGAGACAGGCAAGCAGCTGGTCATCCAGGAGAGCATCCTGATGCT
GCCCGAAGAAGTCGAAGAAGTGATCGGAAACAAGCCTGAGAGCGATATCCTGGTCCATACCGCCTACGAC
GAGAGTACCGACGAAAATGTGATGCTGCTGACATCCGACGCCCCAGAGTATAAGCCCTGGGCTCTGGTCA
TCCAGGATTCCAACGGAGAGAACAAAATCAAAATGCTGTCTGGCGGCTCAGAATTCGGATCCCCTGCTGC
TAAACGTGTTAAGCTTGATGGGGGTAGCCCGGCAGCCAAGAGAGTCAAACTCGACGGCGGCTCCCCAGCG
GCAAAAAGGGTGAAACTAGACGGGGGTAGCCCCGCCGCGAAGCGTGTAAAGCTGGATGGAGGATCGCCTG
CGGCTAAGCGAGTCAAATTAGACGGTGGGTCACCGGCTGCAAAGCGCGTCAAATTGGATTGAGCTAGCGC
CACCATGGGGCAGAGCGCACATCGCCCACAGTCCCCGAGAAGTTGGGGGGAGGGGTCGGCAATTGATCCG
GTGCCTAGAGAAGGTGGCGCGGGGTAAACTGGGAAAGTGATGTCGTGTACTGGCTCCGCCTTTTTCCCGA
GGGTGGGGGAGAACCGTATATAAGTGCAGTAGTCGCCGTGAACGTTCTTTTTCGCAACGGGTTTGCCGCC
AGAACACAGTTCGAACAATTCACCATGGCCAAGCCTTTGTCTCAAGAAGAATCCACCCTCATTGAAAGAG
CAACGGCTACAATCAACAGCATCCCCATCTCTGAAGACTACAGCGTCGCCAGCGCAGCTCTCTCTAGCGA
CGGCCGCATCTTCACTGGTGTCAATGTATATCATTTTACTGGGGGACCTTGTGCAGAACTCGTGGTGCTG
GGCACTGCTGCTGCTGCGGCAGCTGGCAACCTGACTTGTATCGTCGCGATCGGAAATGAGAACAGGGGCA
TCTTGAGCCCCTGCGGACGGTGCCGACAGGTGCTTCTCGATCTGCATCCTGGGATCAAAGCCATAGTGAA
GGACAGTGATGGACAGCCGACGGCAGTTGGGATTCGTGAATTGCTGCCCTCTGGTTATGTGTGGGAGGGC
GGTACCGAAGGTAGAGGTTCTCTCCTCACTTGTGGTGATGTTGAAGAAAACCCTGGTCCAATGTCTAGAC
TGGACAAGAGCAAAGTCATAAACGGAGCTCTGGAATTACTCAATGGTGTCGGTATCGAAGGCCTGACGAC
AAGGAAACTCGCTCAAAAGCTGGGAGTTGAGCAGCCTACCCTGTACTGGCACGTGAAGAACAAGCGGGCC
CTGCTCGATGCCCTGCCAATCGAGATGCTGGACAGGCATCATACCCACTTCTGCCCCCTGGAAGGCGAGT
CATGGCAAGACTTTCTGCGGAACAACGCCAAGTCATACCGCTGTGCTCTCCTCTCACATCGCGACGGGGC
TAAAGTGCATCTCGGCACCCGCCCAACAGAGAAACAGTACGAAACCCTGGAAAATCAGCTCGCGTTCCTG
TGTCAGCAAGGCTTCTCCCTGGAGAACGCACTGTACGCTCTGTCCGCCGTGGGCCACTTTACACTGGGCT
GCGTATTGGAGGAACAGGAGCATCAAGTAGCAAAAGAGGAAAGAGAGACACCTACCACCGATTCTATGCC
CCCACTTCTGAGACAAGCAATTGAGCTGTTCGACCGGCAGGGAGCCGAACCTGCCTTCCTTTTCGGCCTG
GAACTAATCATATGTGGCCTGGAGAAACAGCTAAAGTGCGAAAGCGGCGGGCCGACCGACGCCCTTGACG
ATTTTGACTTAGACATGCTCCCAGCCGATGCCCTTGACGACTTTGACCTTGATATGCTGCCTGCTGACGC
TCTTGACGATTTTGACCTTGACATGCTCCCCGGGTAAACGCGTTAAGTCGACAATCAACCTCTGGATTAC
AAAATTTGTGAAAGATTGACTGGTATTCTTAACTATGTTGCTCCTTTTACGCTATGTGGATACGCTGCTT
TAATGCCTTTGTATCATGCTATTGCTTCCCGTATGGCTTTCATTTTCTCCTCCTTGTATAAATCCTGGTT
GCTGTCTCTTTATGAGGAGTTGTGGCCCGTTGTCAGGCAACGTGGCGTGGTGTGCACTGTGTTTGCTGAC
GCAACCCCCACTGGTTGGGGCATTGCCACCACCTGTCAGCTCCTTTCCGGGACTTTCGCTTTCCCCCTCC
CTATTGCCACGGCGGAACTCATCGCCGCCTGCCTTGCCCGCTGCTGGACAGGGGCTCGGCTGTTGGGCAC
TGACAATTCCGTGGTGTTGTCGGGGAAATCATCGTCCTTTCCTTGGCTGCTCGCCTGTGTTGCCACCTGG
ATTCTGCGCGGGACGTCCTTCTGCTACGTCCCTTCGGCCCTCAATCCAGCGGACCTTCCTTCCCGCGGCC
TGCTGCCGGCTCTGCGGCCTCTTCCGCGTCTTCGCCTTCGCCCTCAGACGAGTCGGATCTCCCTTTGGGC
CGCCTCCCCGCGTCGACTTTAAGACCAATGACTTACAAGGCAGCTGTAGATCTTAGCCACTTTTTAAAAG
AAAAGGGGGGACTGGAAGGGCTAATTCACTCCCAACGAAGACAAGATCTGCTTTTTGCTTGTACTGGGTC
TCTCTGGTTAGACCAGATCTGAGCCTGGGAGCTCTCTGGCTAACTAGGGAACCCACTGCTTAAGCCTCAA
TAAAGCTTGCCTTGAGTGCTTCAAGTAGTGTGTGCCCGTCTGTTGTGTGACTCTGGTAACTAGAGATCCC
TCAGACCCTTTTAGTCAGTGTGGAAAATCTCTAGCAGTACGTATAGTAGTTCATGTCATCTTATTATTCA
GTATTTATAACTTGCAAAGAAATGAATATCAGAGAGTGAGAGGAACTTGTTTATTGCAGCTTATAATGGT
TACAAATAAAGCAATAGCATCACAAATTTCACAAATAAAGCATTTTTTTCACTGCATTCTAGTTGTGGTT
TGTCCAAACTCATCAATGTATCTTATCATGTCTGGCTCTAGCTATCCCGCCCCTAACTCCGCCCAGTTCC
GCCCATTCTCCGCCCCATGGCTGACTAATTTTTTTTATTTATGCAGAGGCCGAGGCCGCCTCGGCCTCTG
AGCTATTCCAGAAGTAGTGAGGAGGCTTTTTTGGAGGCCTAGGGACGTACCCAATTCGCCCTATAGTGAG
TCGTATTACGCGCGCTCACTGGCCGTCGTTTTACAACGTCGTGACTGGGAAAACCCTGGCGTTACCCAAC
TTAATCGCCTTGCAGCACATCCCCCTTTCGCCAGCTGGCGTAATAGCGAAGAGGCCCGCACCGATCGCCC
TTCCCAACAGTTGCGCAGCCTGAATGGCGAATGGG
[124 nt withheld, positions 9836-9959]
C
[91 nt withheld, positions 9961-10051]
A
[49 nt withheld, positions 10053-10101]
CCTTTGACGTTGGAGTCCACGTTCTTT
[37 nt withheld, positions 10129-10165]
ACCCTATCTCGGTCTATTCTTTTGATTTATAAGGGATTTTGCCGATTTCGGCCTATTGGTTAAAAAATGA
GCTGATTTAACAAAAATTTAACGCGAATTTTAACAAAATATTAACGCTTACAATTTAGGTGGCACTTTTC
GGGGAAATGTGCGCGGAACCCCTATTTGTTTATTTTTCTAAATACATTCAAATATGTATCCGCTCATGAG
ACAATAACCCTGATAAATGCTTCAATAATATTGAAAAAGGAAGAGTATGAGTATTCAACATTTCCGTGTC
GCCCTTATTCCCTTTTTTGCGGCATTTTGCCTTCCTGTTTTTGCTCACCCAGAAACGCTGGTGAAAGTAA
AAGATGCTGAAGATCAGTTGGGTGCACGAGTGGGTTACATCGAACTGGATCTCAACAGCGGTAAGATCCT
TGAGAGTTTTCGCCCCGAAGAACGTTTTCCAATGATGAGCACTTTTAAAGTTCTGCTATGTGGCGCGGTA
TTATCCCGTATTGACGCCGGGCAAGAGCAACTCGGTCGCCGCATACACTATTCTCAGAATGACTTGGTTG
AGTACTCACCAGTCACAGAAAAGCATCTTACGGATGGCATGACAGTAAGAGAATTATGCAGTGCTGCCAT
AACCATGAGTGATAACACTGCGGCCAACTTACTTCTGACAACGATCGGAGGACCGAAGGAGCTAACCGCT
TTTTTGCACAACATGGGGGATCATGTAACTCGCCTTGATCGTTGGGAACCGGAGCTGAATGAAGCCATAC
CAAACGACGAGCGTGACACCACGATGCCTGTAGCAATGGCAACAACGTTGCGCAAACTATTAACTGGCGA
ACTACTTACTCTAGCTTCCCGGCAACAATTAATAGACTGGATGGAGGCGGATAAAGTTGCAGGACCACTT
CTGCGCTCGGCCCTTCCGGCTGGCTGGTTTATTGCTGATAAATCTGGAGCCGGTGAGCGTGGGTCTCGCG
GTATCATTGCAGCACTGGGGCCAGATGGTAAGCCCTCCCGTATCGTAGTTATCTACACGACGGGGAGTCA
GGCAACTATGGATGAACGAAATAGACAGATCGCTGAGATAGGTGCCTCACTGATTAAGCATTGGTAACTG
TCAGACCAAGTTTACTCATATATACTTTAGATTGATTTAAAACTTCATTTTTAATTTAAAAGGATCTAGG
TGAAGATCCTTTTTGATAATCTCATGACCAAAATCCCTTAACGTGAGTTTTCGTTCCACTGAGCGTCAGA
CCCCGTAGAAAAGATCAAAGGATCTTCTTGAGATCCTTTTTTTCTGCGCGTAATCTGCTGCTTGCAAACA
AAAAAACCACCGCTACCAGCGGTGGTTTGTTTGCCGGATCAAGAGCTACCAACTCTTTTTCCGAAGGTAA
CTGGCTTCAGCAGAGCGCAGATACCAAATACTGTTCTTCTAGTGTAGCCGTAGTTAGGCCACCACTTCAA
GAACTCTGTAGCACCGCCTACATACCTCGCTCTGCTAATCCTGTTACCAGTGGCTGCTGCCAGTGGCGAT
AAGTCGTGTCTTACCGGGTTGGACTCAAGACGATAGTTACCGGATAAGGCGCAGCGGTCGGGCTGAACGG
GGGGTTCGTGCACACAGCCCAGCTTGGAGCGAACGACCTACACCGAACTGAGATACCTACAGCGTGAGCT
ATGAGAAAGCGCCACGCTTCCCGAAGGGAGAAAGGCGGACAGGTATCCGGTAAGCGGCAGGGTCGGAACA
GGAGAGCGCACGAGGGAGCTTCCAGGGGGAAACGCCTGGTATCTTTATAGTCCTGTCGGGTTTCGCCACC
TCTGACTTGAGCGTCGATTTTTGTGATGCTCGTCAGGGGGGCGGAGCCTATGGAAAAACGCCAGCAACGC
GGCCTTTTTACGGTTCCTGGCCTTTTGCTGGCCTTTTGCTCACATGTTCTTTCCTGCGTTATCCCCTGAT
TCTGTGGATAACCGTATTACCGCCTTTGAGTGAGCTGATACCGCTCGCCGCAGCCGAACGACCGAGCGCA
GCGAGTCAGTGAGCGAGGAAGCGGAAGAGCGCCCAATACGCAAACCGCCTCTCCCCGCGCGTTGGCCGAT
TCATTAATGCAGCTGGCACGACAGGTTTCCCGACTGGAAAGCGGGCAGTGAGCGCAACGCAATTAATGTG
AGTTAGCTCACTCATTAGGCACCCCAGGCTTTACACTTTATGCTTCCGGCTCGTATGTTGTGTGGAATTG
TGAGCGGATAACAATTTCACACAGGAAACAGCTATGACCATGATTACGCCAAGCGCGCAATTAACCCTCA
CTAAAGGGAACAAAAGCTGGAGCTGCAAGCTTAATGTAGTCTTATGCAATACTCTTGTAGTCTTGCAACA
TGGTAACGATGAGTTAGCAACATGCCTTACAAGGAGAGAAAAAGCACCGTGCATGCCGATTGGTGGAAGT
AAGGTGGTACGATCGTGCCTTATTAGGAAGGCAACAGACGGGTCTGACATGGATTGGACGAACCACTGAA
TTGCCGCATTGCAGAGATATTGTATTTAAGTGCCTAGCTCGATACATAAACGGGTCTCTCTGGTTAGACC
AGATCTGAGCCTGGGAGCTCTCTGGCTAACTAGGGAACCCACTGCTTAAGCCTCAATAAAGCTTGCCTTG
AGTGCTTCAAGTAGTGTGTGCCCGTCTGTTGTGTGACTCTGGTAACTAGAGATCCCTCAGACCCTTTTAG
TCAGTGTGGAAAATCTCTAGCAGTGGCGCCCGAACAGGGACTTGAAAGCGAAAGGGAAACCAGAGGAGCT
CTCTCGACGCAGGACTCGGCTTGCTGAAGCGCGCACGGCAAGAGGCGAGGGGCGGCGACTGGTGAGTACG
CCAAAAATTTTGACTAGCGGAGGCTAGAAGGAGAGAGATGGGTGCGAGAGCGTCAGTATTAAGCGGGGGA
GAATTAGATCGCGATGGGAAAAAATTCGGTTAAGGCCAGGGGGAAAGAAAAAATATAAATTAAAACATAT
AGTATGGGCAAGCAGGGAGCTAGAACGATTCGCAGTTAATCCTGGCCTGTTAGAAACATCAGAAGGCTGT
AGACAAATACTGGGACAGCTACAACCATCCCTTCAGACAGGATCAGAAGAACTTAGATCATTATATAATA
CAGTAGCAACCCTCTATTGTGTGCATCAAAGGATAGAGATAAAAGACACCAAGGAAGCTTTAGACAAGAT
AGAGGAAGAGCAAAACAAAAGTAAGACCACCGCACAGCAAGCGGCCGCTGATCTTCAGACCTGGAGGAGG
AGATATGAGGGACAATTGGAGAAGTGAATTATATAAATATAAAGTAGTAAAAATTGAACCATTAGGAGTA
GCACCCACCAAGGCAAAGAGAAGAGTGGTGCAGAGAGAAAAAAGAGCAGTGGGAATAGGAGCTTTGTTCC
TTGGGTTCTTGGGAGCAGCAGGAAGCACTATGGGCGCAGCGTCAATGACGCTGACGGTACAGGCCAGACA
ATTATTGTCTGGTATAGTGCAGCAGCAGAACAATTTGCTGAGGGCTATTGAGGCGCAACAGCATCTGTTG
CAACTCACAGTCTGGGGCATCAAGCAGCTCCAGGCAAGAATCCTGGCTGTGGAAAGATACCTAAAGGATC
AACAGCTCCTGGGGATTTGGGGTTGCTCTGGAAAACTCATTTGCACCACTGCTGTGCCTTGGAATGCTAG
TTGGAGTAATAAATCTCTGGAACAGATTTGGAATCACACGACCTGGATGGAGTGGGACAGAGAAATTAAC
AATTACACAAGCTTAATACACTCCTTAATTGAAGAATCGCAAAACCAGCAAGAAAAGAATGAACAAGAAT
TATTGGAATTAGATAAATGGGCAAGTTTGTGGAATTGGTTTAACATAACAAATTGGCTGTGGTATATAAA
ATTATTCATAATGATAGTAGGAGGCTTGGTAGGTTTAAGAATAGTTTTTGCTGTACTTTCTATAGTGAAT
A
Features (pLannotate 1.2.2; 34 found; start..end, strand, type, name):
     36..62      +  CDS            Rev (fragment): human immunodeficiency virus 1 (HIV-1) Rev protein; rev; enhances nuclear export of unspliced and incompletely spliced viral mRNAs
     66..246     +  promoter       U6 promoter (fragment): RNA polymerase III promoter for human U6 snRNA
    287..404     +  misc_feature   cPPT/CTS: central polypurine tract and central termination sequence of HIV-1
    469..783     +  promoter       tight TRE promoter: Tet-responsive promoter PTight, consisting of seven tet operator sequences followed by the minimal CMV promoter
    830..855     +  CDS            3xHA (fragment): three tandem HA epitope tags
   1580..1939    +  CDS            RAD51 (fragment): RAD51_HUMAN - Also known as RAD51A, RECA. Experimental evidence at protein level: Swiss-Prot protein existence level 1. Plays an important role in homologous strand exchange, a key step in DNA repair through homologous recombination (HR) (PubMed:28575658). Binds to single and double-stranded DNA and exhibits DNA-dependent ATPase activity. Catalyzes the recognition of homology and strand exchange between homologous DNA partners to form a joint molecule between a processed DNA break and the repair template. Binds to single-stranded DNA in an ATP-dependent manner to form nucleoprotein filaments w
   2024..3625    +  CDS            dCas9(N): N-terminal portion of catalytically inactive Streptococcus pyogenes dCas9 carrying the D10A mutation (Zetsche et al., 2015)
   3626..6120    +  CDS            Cas9(C) (fragment): C-terminal portion of Streptococcus pyogenes Cas9 (Zetsche et al., 2015)
   6440..6688    +  CDS            UGI: UNGI_BPPB2 - Experimental evidence at protein level: Swiss-Prot protein existence level 1. This protein binds specifically and reversibly to the host uracil-DNA glycosylase, preventing removal of uracil residues from PBS2 DNA by the host uracil-excision repair system. From Bacillus phage PBS2 (Bacteriophage PBS2).
   6938..7149    +  promoter       EF-1α core promoter: core promoter for human elongation factor EF-1α
   7165..7560    +  CDS            BSD: blasticidin S deaminase; Aspergillus terreus BSD; confers resistance to blasticidin
   7621..8318    +  CDS            rtTA3 (fragment): reverse tetracycline transactivator 3 activates expression from Tet-responsive promoters in the presence of doxycycline
   8248..8358    +  CDS            VP48: 3 tandem repeats of the minimal activation domain of herpes simplex virus VP16 (Cheng et al., 2013)
   8383..8971    +  misc_feature   WPRE: woodchuck hepatitis virus posttranscriptional regulatory element
   9022..9041    +  misc_feature   cPPT/CTS (fragment): central polypurine tract and central termination sequence of HIV-1
   9043..9276    +  LTR            3' LTR (ΔU3): self-inactivating 3' long terminal repeat (LTR) from HIV-1
   9354..9475    +  polyA_signal   SV40 poly(A) signal: SV40 polyadenylation signal
   9494..9629    +  rep_origin     SV40 ori: SV40 origin of replication
   9650..9668    -  promoter       T7 promoter: promoter for bacteriophage T7 RNA polymerase
   9676..9831    +  CDS            lacZα (fragment): LacZα fragment of β-galactosidase; lacZ fragment
   9836..10264   +  rep_origin     f1 ori (sequence partly withheld): f1 bacteriophage origin of replication; arrow indicates direction of (+) strand synthesis
  10317..10421   +  promoter       AmpR promoter: bla
  10422..11282   +  CDS            AmpR: β-lactamase; bla; confers resistance to ampicillin, carbenicillin, and related antibiotics
  11453..12041   +  rep_origin     ori: high-copy-number ColE1/pMB1/pBR322/pUC origin of replication
  12224..12316   +  CDS            lacI (fragment): lac repressor; lacI; The lac repressor binds to the lac operator to inhibit transcription in E. coli. This inhibition can be relieved by adding lactose or isopropyl-β-D-thiogalactopyranoside (IPTG).
  12329..12350   +  protein_bind   CAP binding site: CAP binding activates transcription in the presence of cAMP. E. coli catabolite activator protein
  12365..12395   +  promoter       lac promoter: promoter for the E. coli lac operon
  12399..12421   +  protein_bind   lac operator (fragment): The lac repressor binds to the lac operator to inhibit transcription in E. coli. This inhibition can be relieved by adding lactose or isopropyl-β-D-thiogalactopyranoside (IPTG). lac repressor encoded by lacI
  12464..12482   +  promoter       T3 promoter: promoter for bacteriophage T3 RNA polymerase
  12510..12736   +  promoter       RSV promoter: Rous sarcoma virus enhancer/promoter
  12737..12917   +  LTR            5' LTR (truncated): truncated 5' long terminal repeat (LTR) from HIV-1
  12964..13089   +  misc_feature   HIV-1 Ψ: packaging signal of human immunodeficiency virus type 1
  13073..13436   +  CDS            HIV-1 gag (fragment): gag protein from human immunodeficiency virus 1; gag
  13582..13815   +  misc_feature   RRE: The Rev response element (RRE) of HIV-1 allows for Rev-dependent mRNA export from the nucleus to the cytoplasm.
