[The description below was written by a language model from this plasmid's Addgene catalogue record and pLannotate feature annotations shown in this document.]
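Description:
pLenti-nSpCas9-evoCDA1 is a 14.2 kb third-generation-style, self-inactivating HIV-1 lentiviral vector built on the TLCV2 inducible backbone, designed to deliver a doxycycline-inducible cytosine base editor into mammalian cells. In bacteria it is maintained through a high-copy ColE1/pUC origin with ampicillin resistance (AmpR); an f1 origin and SV40 origin are also present in the backbone. The viral portion comprises an RSV promoter-driven truncated 5' LTR, the Ψ packaging signal with a gag fragment, the RRE for Rev-dependent export of the genomic RNA, a cPPT/CTS, a WPRE to enhance transcript expression, and a ΔU3 3' LTR that inactivates the LTR promoter after integration.

The payload is a human codon-optimized fusion expressed from the tight TRE promoter (tet operators upstream of a minimal CMV promoter). According to the record, an N-terminal FLAG-HA tag precedes the evolved deaminase evoCDA1, which is fused to the SpCas9 D10A nickase together with a RAD51 single-stranded DNA-binding domain, two copies of the uracil glycosylase inhibitor UGI, which blocks excision of the deaminated base, and six nuclear localization signals. The feature table detects the HA tag, RAD51 fragment, Cas9 and one UGI, but does not annotate evoCDA1, the NLSs or the second UGI. A separate EF-1α core promoter drives blasticidin S deaminase followed by the reverse tetracycline transactivator rtTA3, so transduced cells can be selected with blasticidin and switch on the editor when doxycycline is added. Only a fragment of the U6 promoter remains and no guide scaffold is annotated, suggesting guide RNAs are supplied separately. The associated work concerns genome-scale exon perturbation screens.
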