Addgene plasmid #209042: pLenti-nSpCas9-evoCDA1
Purpose: Lentiviral vector expressing doxycycline-inducible human codon-optimized cytosine base editor where evoCDA1 is fused to the N-terminus of SpCas9(D10A)-sDNA Rad51-2xUGI-6xNLS
Depositing lab: Thomas Gonatopoulos-Pournatzis. Depositing organization: National Cancer Institute (NCI). Publication: Genome-scale exon perturbation screens uncover exons critical for cell fitness. Xiao MS, Damodaran AP, Kumari B, Dickson E, Xing K, On TA, Parab N, King HE, Perez AR, Guiblet WM, Duncan G, Che A, Chari R, Andresson T, Vidigal JA, Weatheritt RJ, Aregger M, Gonatopoulos-Pournatzis T. Mol Cell. 2024 Jul 11;84(13):2553-2572.e19. doi: 10.1016/j.molcel.2024.05.024. Epub 2024 Jun 24. PubMed 38917794.
Backbone
  Vector backbone: TLCV2 inducible lentiviral plasmid
  Backbone manufacturer: Addgene #87360
  Vector type: Mammalian Expression, Lentiviral, CRISPR
  Selectable markers: Blasticidin
Growth in bacteria
  Bacterial resistance: Ampicillin, 100 μg/mL
  Growth temperature: 30°C
  Growth strain: NEB Stable
  Copy number: High Copy
Gene/Insert
  Gene/Insert name: evoCDA1-nSpCas9
  Species: Streptococcus pyogenes
  Mutation: D10A
  Promoter: Tight TRE promoter
  Tag / fusion protein: FLAG-HA (N terminal on insert)
  Cloning method: Gibson Cloning
Terms and licenses: Academic/Nonprofit Terms; Industry Terms: Not Available to Industry
How to cite: pLenti-nSpCas9-evoCDA1 was a gift from Thomas Gonatopoulos-Pournatzis (Addgene plasmid # 209042 ; http://n2t.net/addgene:209042 ; RRID:Addgene_209042)
